>Addgene plasmid #133120 | pGYP7-Venus | depositor full sequence | sequence record 255891 | pGYP7-Venus sequence 7086 bps
GAAATCTGCTCGTCAGTGGTGCTCACACTGACGAATCATGTACAGATCATACCGATGACTGCCTGGCGAC
TCACAACTAAGCAAGACAGCCGGAACCAGCGCCGGCGAACACCACTGCATATATGGCATATCACAACAGT
CCACGTCTCAAGCAGTTACAGAGATGTTACGAACCACTAGTGCACTGCAGTACATTACCAATAGATAGCG
GTTTAATATAAGGTTTCAACAAGAAATATTTTGTGAAAATCAAAAGTTAATAGTTTCACTGTCGAAAATA
TGAAAGTTTAAGTTTTCAGTTCATCCCATTGTAGTTATCAAATTTCTGTGTTTCCCGTATATGTGTGCTC
TGTATTCATCGCTATCTTGAAACTGGTTATGATCGTTGCGCATGTGACCTGTATCGCTCAAAAGAGCCCG
GCACCGGTACCGGGCAAAAGCCCCTAGCAAGCTAAAATGATTCAACTTTCGTAGTAATTTGTTCAACCGG
TCACAGTAAAGTCAATGACTAACTTTTGAATCGAGGATGTATTTCCAATTGAAAGCAATGTATATATAAA
CCATTGTGTTGAAGCTTGTCTTACAGTTTTCTTGTATCCTCCCATTGTTCATATAGTACTTAAAGTACCA
TAATCCTTAAAGAACAAACTTGAAAGAGAATACACTATACACAACTAATAAATAAAGAATAATCATGGCT
GTGACCAAGACAATTGTAGTTCTACCAGGTGACCATGTTGGTCAAGAAATCACTGAAGAGGCCATTAAAG
TTTTAAATGCTATTCAGGAATGTCGTCCAGACAAGGTCAATTTCAAGTTTGATCATCATTTGATCGGTGG
TGCTGCAATTGATGCCACTGGTGTTCCATTACCAGACGAAGCTTTGGAGGCCTCTAAGAAAGCTGATGCC
GTGCTTCTGGGTGCTGTTGGTGGTCCAAAATGGGGTACTGGCGCTGTCAGACCAGAACAAGGTCTTTTGA
AAATCCGTAAGGAGTTGCAATTGTATGCTAATCTAAGACCATGTAATTTTGCATCTGATTCCTTACTAGA
TCTATCGCCATTGAAGCCTGAAATTGCAAGAGGTACAGATTTCGTCGTTGTTAGAGAACTAGTGGGTGGT
ATTTATTTCGGGGAGAGAAAAGAAGATGAAGGTGATGGTGTCGCCTGGGATAGCGAAAAGTATTCTGTGC
CCGAAGTTCAAAGAATCACTAGAATGGCTGCTTTCATGGCTCTGCAACACAACCCACCTTTACCTATTTG
GACTCTAGATAAAGCCAACGTTCTAGCATCATCAAGATTATGGAGAAAAACAGTGGAAAAGACGATTAAG
AATGAATTCCCACAATTGACTGTTCAACATCAATTGATTGATTCCGCTGCTATGATCTTGGTTAAGAACC
CAACTCATCTAAATGGTATTATTATCACAAACAATATGTTTGGTGATATTATCTCCGATGAAGCCTCCGT
GATCCCAGGTTCGTTAGGATTACTTCCATCTGCCTCCTTGGCATCTCTTCCAGATAAGAATACGGCATTT
GGTTTATATGAGCCATGTCATGGCTCTGCTCCAGACTTACCAAAGGGAAAGGTTAACCCCGTAGCAACAA
TCCTATCTGCTGCTATGATGTTGAAGTTGTCTCTGGACCTGTTCGAAGAAGGTGAAATTATAGAACAAGC
AGTCAAGAAAGTGTTGGATTCTGGTATCAGAACAGCGGATCTAAAGGGTACCAACTCTACTACTGAGGTC
GGTGATGCAGTAGCGAAAGCTGTCAGGGAACTATTAGCTTAGACTTAGTAGATGTACAGTTGCATACATA
AGTCTGAACAGAAAGAAGTAAATATCATATCTAGTTCGGTTTAGAAATCAGTGACTATATTGGTTTTGAC
CAGATCGCAATCCTTGCAAGCATTTAGTAATGACTATCAAACCGGTGAATCATCTGATAAGGCTATATTA
GCTTGTGCATTCGCATGTATCGGGAAACGAACGAGTCCACCGAAGTCGGTGATGCTGTCGCCGAAGAAGT
TAAGAAAATCCTTGCTTAAAAAGATTCTCTTTTTTTATGATATTTGTACATAAACTTTATAAATGAAATT
CATAATAGAAACGACACGAAATTACAAAATGGAATATGTTCATAGGGTAGACGAAACTATATACGCAATC
TACATACATTTATCAAGAAGGAGAAAAAGGAGGATGTAAAGGAATACAGGTAAGCAAATTGATACTAATG
GCTCAACGTGATAAGGAAAAAGAATTGCACTTTAACATTAATATTGACAAGGAGGAGGGCACCACACAAA
AAGTTAGGTGTAACAGAAAATCATGAAACTATGATTCCTAATTTATATATTGGAGGATTTTCTCTAAAAA
AAAAAAAATACAACAAATAAAAAACACTCAATGACCTGACCATTTGATGGAGTTTAAGTCAATACCTTCT
TGAACCATTTCCCATAATGGTGAAAGTTCCCTCAAGAATTTTACTCTGTCAGAAACGGCCTTAACGACGT
ACCGAGCGGCCGCGTGTTACAACCAATTAACCAATTCTGATTAGAAAAACTCATCGAGCATCAAATGAAA
CTGCAATTTATTCATATCAGGATTATCAATACCATATTTTTGAAAAAGCCGTTTCTGTAATGAAGGAGAA
AACTCACCGAGGCAGTTCCATAGGATGGCAAGATCCTGGTATCGGTCTGCGATTCCGACTCGTCCAACAT
CAATACAACCTATTAATTTCCCCTCGTCAAAAATAAGGTTATCAAGTGAGAAATCACCATGAGTGACGAC
TGAATCCGGTGAGAATGGCAAAAGCTTATGCATTTCTTTCCAGACTTGTTCAACAGGCCAGCCATTACGC
TCGTCATCAAAATCACTCGCATCAACCAAACCGTTATTCATTCGTGATTGCGCCTGAGCGAGGCGAAATA
CGCGATCGCTGTTAAAAGGACAATTACAAACAGGAATCGAATGCAACCGGCGCAGGAACACTGCCAGCGC
ATCAACAATATTTTCACCTGAATCAGGATATTCTTCTAATACCTGGAATGCTGTTTTCCCGGGGATCGCA
GTGGTGAGTAACCATGCATCATCAGGAGTACGGATAAAATGCTTGATGGTCGGAAGAGGCATAAATTCCG
TCAGCCAGTTTAGTCTGACCATCTCATCTGTAACATCATTGGCAACGCTACCTTTGCCATGTTTCAGAAA
CAACTCTGGCGCATCGGGCTTCCCATACAATCGATAGATTGTCGCACCTGATTGCCCGACATTATCGCGA
GCCCATTTATACCCATATAAATCAGCATCCATGTTGGAATTTAATCGCGGCCTGGAGCAAGACGTTTCCC
GTTGAATATGGCTCATAACACCCCTTGTATTACTGTTTATGTAAGCAGACAGTTTTATTGTTCATGATGA
TATATTTTTATCTTGTGCAATGTAACATCAGAGATTTTGAGACACAACGTGGCTTTGTTGAATAAATCGA
ACTTTTGCTGAGTTGAAGGATCAGTCATGACCAAAATCCCTTAACGTGAGTTTTCGTTCCACTGAGCGTC
AGACCCCGTAGAAAAGATCAAAGGATCTTCTTGAGATCCTTTTTTTCTGCGCGTAATCTGCTGCTTGCAA
ACAAAAAAACCACCGCTACCAGCGGTGGTTTGTTTGCCGGATCAAGAGCTACCAACTCTTTTTCCGAAGG
TAACTGGCTTCAGCAGAGCGCAGATACCAAATACTGTTCTTCTAGTGTAGCCGTAGTTAGGCCACCACTT
CAAGAACTCTGTAGCACCGCCTACATACCTCGCTCTGCTAATCCTGTTACCAGTGGCTGCTGCCAGTGGC
GATAAGTCGTGTCTTACCGGGTTGGACTCAAGACGATAGTTACCGGATAAGGCGCAGCGGTCGGGCTGAA
CGGGGGGTTCGTGCACACAGCCCAGCTTGGAGCGAACGACCTACACCGAACTGAGATACCTACAGCGTGA
GCTATGAGAAAGCGCCACGCTTCCCGAAGGGAGAAAGGCGGACAGGTATCCGGTAAGCGGCAGGGTCGGA
ACAGGAGAGCGCACGAGGGAGCTTCCAGGGGGAAACGCCTGGTATCTTTATAGTCCTGTCGGGTTTCGCC
ACCTCTGACTTGAGCGTCGATTTTTGTGATGCTCGTCAGGGGGGCGGAGCCTATGGAAAAACGCCAGCAA
CGCGGCCTTTTTACGGTTCCTGGCCTTTTGCTGGCCTTTTGCTCACATGTTCTTTCCTGCGTTATCCCCT
GATTCTGTGGATAACCGTGCGGCCGCCAATGAGGAGAACTTCTAGTATATCTACATACCTAATATTATTG
CCTTATTAAAAATGGAATCCCAACAATTACATCAAAATCCACATTCTCTTCAAAATCAATTGTCCTGTAC
TTCCTTGTTCATGTGTGTTCAAAAACGTTATATTTATAGGATAATTATACTCTATTTCTCAACAAGTAAT
TGGTTGTTTGGCCGAGCGGTCTAAGGCGCCTGATTCAAGAAATATCTTGACCGCAGTTAACTGTGGGAAT
ACTCAGGTATCGTAAGATGCAAGAGTTCGAATCTCTTAGCAACCATTATTTTTTTCCTCAACATAACGAG
AACACACAGGGGCGCTATCGCACAGAATCAAATTCGATGACTGGAAATTTTTTGTTAATTTCAGAGGTCG
CCTGACGCATATACCTTTTTCAACTGAAAAATTGGGAGAAAAAGGAAAGGTGAGAGCGCCGGAACCGGCT
TTTCATATAGAATAGAGAAGCGTTCATGACTAAATGCTTGCATCACAATACTTGAAGTTGACAATATTAT
TTAAGGACCTATTGTTTTTTCCAATAGGTGGTTAGCAATCGTCTTACTTTCTAACTTTTCTTACCTTTTA
CATTTCAGCAATATATATATATATATTTCAAGGATATACCATTCTACCCTGAATTCGCATCTAGACTGAT
GAGACGTGGTAGAGCCACAAACAGCCGGTACAAGCAACGATCTCCAGGACCATCTGAATCATGCGCGGAT
GACACGAACTCACGACGGCGATCACAGACATTAACCCACAGTACAGACACTGCGACAACGTGGCAATTCG
TCGCAATACAACGTTGTAAAACCTTAACTTCCATTCTAACGATGCCAAATCTGCCTAATGTAGAGCAAAT
AACTGGGAACACTGGGATGATAAATTCGAATTCTCTATAATCTGTCATAGACTTTTTACTATACCTTATA
ACTGCATCAGGTGTAAAAATATCTGATATTAATTCTGTCCAGAATGAAAGCAGGCCAATCTTACCCATTG
CCGTATTCACCTCATTTATTATTTCGTACAATTTCAACATCGCCAAATTAGATAAGTATTTTCTTACATG
ATACGGCACCCGTAACATAGATAAAGATGCCTGGGATGCAGACCGTGGTAACGGAGCAGCTGCCGTTGCT
GCTGTAGCCATGGGATGGGGAAAGGATGCTACCGGCGTAAACATTGGCATAGACCCGCTGCCAGGGCCCC
CAGTTGCATTCGTATTCTGCGCAGAGTTGTGAAAAGTTTGAGTCACTTGTGGAAGCTGGTTAAACACCTG
CTGTTCTGATGAAGGCTGTGGAAATTGACCCCCCTGTGGTTGACCTGGAAATGGCACTTGTTGTGGATAA
ACCGTGGGCGGTATATTCTGCTGCGCGGTGGGAGGAAAGTTAATATTACCATTTGGGTACGGTGGTGTGT
TATTATTCACAATGTAAGGCATCGGCACAGCTTGAGGAGGCGGTTGCGGTGGGCCTTGGTACATATTGCA
GATAATCTTTGCTTTTCCTTCTGCCCCATGAACAGTGTCAAGTGTTGTCTTTATTGCTCCATAGTTAATA
TTTTTAGTTCAGGCGGGAAGCCCCACAAGATGAGAAAAGAAATCCGAGAGGCTTAAACAATACTATATGG
GGCAAAGTTCTGCTCTATATAAAGAGAGGCGCATTTGCAAGAAATAGTTAAGAACTTTCCATAAATTGGT
CAGATATAAATCAATTTATCGTGCTCAAATATACTATTCAGTTTCTCAGATATAGGTTGCACAAATTGGC
AAAGTTCTACAAGAGTCATTCATACATCCCCTAGATCTATGTCTAAAGGTGAAGAATTATTCACTGGTGT
TGTCCCAATTTTGGTTGAATTAGATGGTGATGTTAATGGTCACAAATTTTCTGTCTCCGGTGAAGGTGAA
GGTGATGCTACTTACGGTAAATTGACCTTAAAATTGATTTGTACTACTGGTAAATTGCCAGTTCCATGGC
CAACCTTAGTCACTACTTTAGGTTATGGTTTGCAATGTTTTGCTAGATACCCAGATCATATGAAACAACA
TGACTTTTTCAAGTCTGCCATGCCAGAAGGTTATGTTCAAGAAAGAACTATTTTTTTCAAAGATGACGGT
AACTACAAGACCAGAGCTGAAGTCAAGTTTGAAGGTGATACCTTAGTTAATAGAATCGAATTAAAAGGTA
TTGATTTTAAAGAAGGTGGTAACATTTTAGGTCACAAATTGGAATACAACTATAACTCTCACAATGTTTA
CATCACTGCTGACAAACAAAAGAATGGTATCAAAGCTAACTTCAAAATTAGACACAACATTGAAGATGGT
GGTGTTCAATTAGCTGACCATTATCAACAAAATACTCCAATTGGTGATGGTCCAGTCTTGTTACCAGACA
ACCATTACTTATCCTATCAATCTGCCTTATCCAAAGATCCAAACGAAAAGAGAGATCACATGGTCTTGTT
AGAATTTGTTACTGCTGCTGGTATTACCCATGGTATGGATGAATTGTACAAAGGATCCTAACTCGAGGCG
AATTTCTTATGATTTATGATTTTTATTATTAAATAAGTTATAAAAAAAATAAGTGTATACAAATTTTAAA
GTGACTCTTAGGTTTTAAAACGAAAATTCTTATTCTTGAGTAACTCTTTCCTGTAGGTCAGGTTGCTTTC
TCAGGTATAGCATGAGGTCGCTCTTATTGACCACACCTCTACCGGCATGCCGAGCAAATGCCTGCAAATC
GCTCCCCATTTCGCTG
Features (pLannotate 1.2.2; 10 found; start..end, strand, type, name):
    695..1789    +  CDS            LEU2: LEU3_YEAST - Experimental evidence at protein level: Swiss-Prot protein existence level 1. Catalyzes the oxidation of 3-carboxy-2-hydroxy-4- methylpentanoate (3-isopropylmalate) to 3-carboxy-4-methyl-2- oxopentanoate. The product decarboxylates to 4-methyl-2 oxopentanoate. From Saccharomyces cerevisiae (strain ATCC 204508 / S288c) (Baker's yeast).
   1997..2049    +  CDS            LEU2 (fragment): 3-isopropylmalate dehydrogenase, required for leucine biosynthesis; S. cerevisiae LEU2; yeast auxotrophic marker
   2411..2521    -  CDS            NFS1 (fragment): NFS1_YEAST - Also known as SPL1 From Saccharomyces cerevisiae (strain ATCC 204508 / S288c) (Baker's yeast).
   2561..3376    -  CDS            KanR: aminoglycoside phosphotransferase; aph(3')-Ia; confers resistance to kanamycin in bacteria or G418 (Geneticin®) in eukaryotes
   3601..4189    +  rep_origin     ori: high-copy-number ColE1/pMB1/pBR322/pUC origin of replication
   4322..4399    +  CDS            YO192_YEAST (fragment): Experimental evidence at protein level: Swiss-Prot protein existence level 1. From Saccharomyces cerevisiae (strain ATCC 204508 / S288c) (Baker's yeast).
   4539..4946    +  promoter       LEU2 promoter: S. cerevisiae LEU2
   5124..5804    -  CDS            MFG1 (fragment): MFG1_YEAST - Experimental evidence at protein level: Swiss-Prot protein existence level 1. Transcriptional regulator with a general role in all morphogenetically distinct forms of filamentous growth, namely haploid invasive growth, biofilm formation, and diploid pseudohyphal growth. May control FLO11 gene expression as part of a promoter-bound complex with FLO8 and MSS1. From Saccharomyces cerevisiae (strain ATCC 204508 / S288c) (Baker's yeast).
   6129..6842    +  CDS            YPet: yellow fluorescent protein optimized for FRET with CyPet (Nguyen and Daugherty, 2005)
   6858..7045    +  terminator     ADH1 terminator: S. cerevisiae ADH1; transcription terminator for the S. cerevisiae alcohol dehydrogenase 1 (ADH1) gene
