>Addgene plasmid #133120 | pGYP7-Venus | addgene full sequence | sequence record 261267 | Addgene NGS Result
TGCGACAACGTGGCAATTCGTCGCAATACAACGTTGTAAAACCTTAACTTCCATTCTAACGATGCCAAAT
CTGCCTAATGTAGAGCAAATAACTGGGAACACTGGGATGATAAATTCGAATTCTCTATAATCTGTCATAG
ACTTTTTACTATACCTTATAACTGCATCAGGTGTAAAAATATCTGATATTAATTCTGTCCAGAATGAAAG
CAGGCCAATCTTACCCATTGCCGTATTCACCTCATTTATTATTTCGTACAATTTCAACATCGCCAAATTA
GATAAGTATTTTCTTACATGATACGGCACCCGTAACATAGATAAAGATGCCTGGGATGCAGACCGTGGTA
ACGGAGCAGCTGCCGTTGCTGCTGTAGCCATGGGATGAGGAAAGGATGCTACCGGCGTAAACATTGGCAT
AGACCCGCTGCCAGGGCCCCCAGTTGCATTCGTATTCTGCGCAGAGTTGTGAAAAGTTTGAGTCACTTGT
GGAAGCTGGTTAAACACCTGCTGTTCTGATGAAGGCTGTGGAAATTGACCCCCCTGTGGTTGACCTGGAA
ATGGCACTTGTTGTGGATAAACCGTGGGCGGTATATTCTGCTGCGCGGTGGGAGGAAAGTTAATATTACC
ATTTGGGTACGGTGGTGTGTTATTATTCACAATGTAAGGCATCGGCACAGCTTGAGGAGGCGGTTGCGGT
GGGCCTTGGTACATATTGCAGATAATCTTTGCTTTTCCTTCTGCCCCATGAACAGTGTCAAGTGTTGTCT
TTATTGCTCCATAGTTAATATTTTTAGTTCAGGCGGGAAGCCCCACAAGATGAGAAAAGAAATCCGAGAG
GCTTAAACAATACTATATGGGGCAAAGTTCTGCTCTATATAAAGAGAGGCGCATTTGCAAGAAATAGTTA
AGAACTTTCCATAAATTGGTCAGATATAAATCAATTTATCGTGCTCAAATATACTATTCAGTTTCTCAGA
TATAGGTTGCACAAATTGGCAAAGTTCTACAAGAGTCATTCATACATCCCCTAGATCTATGTCTAAAGGT
GAAGAATTATTCACTGGTGTTGTCCCAATTTTGGTTGAATTAGATGGTGATGTTAATGGTCACAAATTTT
CTGTCTCCGGTGAAGGTGAAGGTGATGCTACTTACGGTAAATTGACCTTAAAATTGATTTGTACTACTGG
TAAATTGCCAGTTCCATGGCCAACCTTAGTCACTACTTTAGGTTATGGTTTGCAATGTTTTGCTAGATAC
CCAGATCATATGAAACAACATGACTTTTTCAAGTCTGCCATGCCAGAAGGTTATGTTCAAGAAAGAACTA
TTTTTTTCAAAGATGACGGTAACTACAAGACCAGAGCTGAAGTCAAGTTTGAAGGTGATACCTTAGTTAA
TAGAATCGAATTAAAAGGTATTGATTTTAAAGAAGGTGGTAACATTTTAGGTCACAAATTGGAATACAAC
TATAACTCTCACAATGTTTACATCACTGCTGACAAACAAAAGAATGGTATCAAAGCTAACTTCAAAATTA
GACACAACATTGAAGATGGTGGTGTTCAATTAGCTGACCATTATCAACAAAATACTCCAATTGGTGATGG
TCCAGTCTTGTTACCAGACAACCATTACTTATCCTATCAATCTGCCTTATCCAAAGATCCAAACGAAAAG
AGAGATCACATGGTCTTGTTAGAATTTGTTACTGCTGCTGGTATTACCCATGGTATGGATGAATTGTACA
AAGGATCCTAACTCGAGGCGAATTTCTTATGATTTATGATTTTTATTATTAAATAAGTTATAAAAAAAAT
AAGTGTATACAAATTTTAAAGTGACTCTTAGGTTTTAAAACGAAAATTCTTATTCTTGAGTAACTCTTTC
CTGTAGGTCAGGTTGCTTTCTCAGGTATAGCATGAGGTCGCTCTTATTGACCACACCTCTACCGGCATGC
CGAGCAAATGCCTGCAAATCGCTCCCCATTTCGCTGGAAATCTGCTCGTCAGTGGTGCTCACACTGACGA
ATCATGTACAGATCATACCGATGACTGCCTGGCGACTCACAACTAAGCAAGACAGCCGGAACCAGCGCCG
GCGAACACCACTGCATATATGGCATATCACAACAGTCCACGTCTCAAGCAGTTACAGAGATGTTACGAAC
CACTAGTGCACTGCAGTACATTACCAATAGATAGCGGTTTAATATAAGGTTTCAACAAGAAATATTTTGT
GAAAATCAAAAGTTAATAGTTTCACTGTCGAAAATATGAAAGTTTAAGTTTTCAGTTCATCCCATTGTAG
TTATCAAATTTCTGTGTTTCCCGTATATGTGTGCTCTGTATTCATCGCTATCTTGAAACTGGTTATGATC
GTTGCGCATGTGACCTGTATCGCTCAAAAGAGCCCGGCACCGGTACCGGGCAAAAGCCCCTAGCAAGCTA
AAATGATTCAACTTTCGTAGTAATTTGTTCAACCGGTCACAGTAAAGTCAATGACTAACTTTTGAATCGA
GGATGTATTTCCAATTGAAAGCAATGTATATATAAACCATTGTGTTGAAGCTTGTCTTACAGTTTTCTTG
TATCCTCCCATTGTTCATATAGTACTTAAAGTACCATAATCCTTAAAGAACAAACTTGAAAGAGAATACA
CTATACACAACTAATAAATAAAGAATAATCATGGCTGTGACCAAGACAATTGTAGTTCTACCAGGTGACC
ATGTTGGTCAAGAAATCACTGAAGAGGCCATTAAAGTTTTAAATGCTATTCAGGAATGTCGTCCAGACAA
GGTCAATTTCAAGTTTGATCATCATTTGATCGGTGGTGCTGCAATTGATGCCACTGGTGTTCCATTACCA
GACGAAGCTTTGGAGGCCTCTAAGAAAGCTGATGCCGTGCTTCTGGGTGCTGTTGGTGGTCCAAAATGGG
GTACTGGCGCTGTCAGACCAGAACAAGGTCTTTTGAAAATCCGTAAGGAGTTGCAATTGTATGCTAATCT
AAGACCATGTAATTTTGCATCTGATTCCTTACTAGATCTATCGCCATTGAAGCCTGAAATTGCAAGAGGT
ACAGATTTCGTCGTTGTTAGAGAACTAGTGGGTGGTATTTATTTCGGGGAGAGAAAAGAAGATGAAGGTG
ATGGTGTCGCCTGGGATAGCGAAAAGTATTCTGTGCCCGAAGTTCAAAGAATCACTAGAATGGCTGCTTT
CATGGCTCTGCAACACAACCCACCTTTACCTATTTGGACTCTAGATAAAGCCAACGTTCTAGCATCATCA
AGATTATGGAGAAAAACAGTGGAAAAGACGATTAAGAATGAATTCCCACAATTGACTGTTCAACATCAAT
TGATTGATTCCGCTGCTATGATCTTGGTTAAGAACCCAACTCATCTAAATGGTATTATTATCACAAACAA
TATGTTTGGTGATATTATCTCCGATGAAGCCTCCGTGATCCCAGGTTCGTTAGGATTACTTCCATCTGCC
TCCTTGGCATCTCTTCCAGATAAGAATACGGCATTTGGTTTATATGAGCCATGTCATGGCTCTGCTCCAG
ACTTACCAAAGGGAAAGGTTAACCCCGTAGCAACAATCCTATCTGCTGCTATGATGTTGAAGTTGTCTCT
GGACCTGTTCGAAGAAGGTGAAATTATAGAACAAGCAGTCAAGAAAGTGTTGGATTCTGGTATCAGAACA
GCGGATCTAAAGGGTACCAACTCTACTACTGAGGTCGGTGATGCAGTAGCGAAAGCTGTCAGGGAACTAT
TAGCTTAGACTTAGTAGATGTACAGTTGCATACATAAGTCTGAACAGAAAGAAGTAAATATCATATCTAG
TTCGGTTTAGAAATCAGTGACTATATTGGTTTTGACCAGATCGCAATCCTTGCAAGCATTTAGTAATGAC
TATCAAACCGGTGAATCATCTGATAAGGCTATATTAGCTTGTGCATTCGCATGTATCGGGAAACGAACGA
GTCCACCGAAGTCGGTGATGCTGTCGCCGAAGAAGTTAAGAAAATCCTTGCTTAAAAAGATTCTCTTTTT
TTATGATATTTGTACATAAACTTTATAAATGAAATTCATAATAGAAACGACACGAAATTACAAAATGGAA
TATGTTCATAGGGTAGACGAAACTATATACGCAATCTACATACATTTATCAAGAAGGAGAAAAAGGAGGA
TGTAAAGGAATACAGGTAAGCAAATTGATACTAATGGCTCAACGTGATAAGGAAAAAGAATTGCACTTTA
ACATTAATATTGACAAGGAGGAGGGCACCACACAAAAAGTTAGGTGTAACAGAAAATCATGAAACTATGA
TTCCTAATTTATATATTGGAGGATTTTCTCTAAAAAAAAAAAAATACAACAAATAAAAAACACTCAATGA
CCTGACCATTTGATGGAGTTTAAGTCAATACCTCCTTGAACCATTTCCCATAATGGTGAAAGTTCCCTCA
AGAATTTTACTCTGTCAGAAACGGCCTTAACGACGTACCGAGCGGCCGCGTGTTACAACCAATTAACCAA
TTCTGATTAGAAAAACTCATCGAGCATCAAATGAAACTGCAATTTATTCATATCAGGATTATCAATACCA
TATTTTTGAAAAAGCCGTTTCTGTAATGAAGGAGAAAACTCACCGAGGCAGTTCCATAGGATGGCAAGAT
CCTGGTATCGGTCTGCGATTCCGACTCGTCCAACATCAATACAACCTATTAATTTCCCCTCGTCAAAAAT
AAGGTTATCAAGTGAGAAATCACCATGAGTGACGACTGAATCCGGTGAGAATGGCAAAAGCTTATGCATT
TCTTTCCAGACTTGTTCAACAGGCCAGCCATTACGCTCGTCATCAAAATCACTCGCATCAACCAAACCGT
TATTCATTCGTGATTGCGCCTGAGCGAGGCGAAATACGCGATCGCTGTTAAAAGGACAATTACAAACAGG
AATCGAATGCAACCGGCGCAGGAACACTGCCAGCGCATCAACAATATTTTCACCTGAATCAGGATATTCT
TCTAATACCTGGAATGCTGTTTTCCCGGGGATCGCAGTGGTGAGTAACCATGCATCATCAGGAGTACGGA
TAAAATGCTTGATGGTCGGAAGAGGCATAAATTCCGTCAGCCAGTTTAGTCTGACCATCTCATCTGTAAC
ATCATTGGCAACGCTACCTTTGCCATGTTTCAGAAACAACTCTGGCGCATCGGGCTTCCCATACAATCGA
TAGATTGTCGCACCTGATTGCCCGACATTATCGCGAGCCCATTTATACCCATATAAATCAGCATCCATGT
TGGAATTTAATCGCGGCCTGGAGCAAGACGTTTCCCGTTGAATATGGCTCATAACACCCCTTGTATTACT
GTTTATGTAAGCAGACAGTTTTATTGTTCATGATGATATATTTTTATCTTGTGCAATGTAACATCAGAGA
TTTTGAGACACAACGTGGCTTTGTTGAATAAATCGAACTTTTGCTGAGTTGAAGGATCAGTCATGACCAA
AATCCCTTAACGTGAGTTTTCGTTCCACTGAGCGTCAGACCCCGTAGAAAAGATCAAAGGATCTTCTTGA
GATCCTTTTTTTCTGCGCGTAATCTGCTGCTTGCAAACAAAAAAACCACCGCTACCAGCGGTGGTTTGTT
TGCCGGATCAAGAGCTACCAACTCTTTTTCCGAAGGTAACTGGCTTCAGCAGAGCGCAGATACCAAATAC
TGTTCTTCTAGTGTAGCCGTAGTTAGGCCACCACTTCAAGAACTCTGTAGCACCGCCTACATACCTCGCT
CTGCTAATCCTGTTACCAGTGGCTGCTGCCAGTGGCGATAAGTCGTGTCTTACCGGGTTGGACTCAAGAC
GATAGTTACCGGATAAGGCGCAGCGGTCGGGCTGAACGGGGGGTTCGTGCACACAGCCCAGCTTGGAGCG
AACGACCTACACCGAACTGAGATACCTACAGCGTGAGCTATGAGAAAGCGCCACGCTTCCCGAAGGGAGA
AAGGCGGACAGGTATCCGGTAAGCGGCAGGGTCGGAACAGGAGAGCGCACGAGGGAGCTTCCAGGGGGAA
ACGCCTGGTATCTTTATAGTCCTGTCGGGTTTCGCCACCTCTGACTTGAGCGTCGATTTTTGTGATGCTC
GTCAGGGGGGCGGAGCCTATGGAAAAACGCCAGCAACGCGGCCTTTTTACGGTTCCTGGCCTTTTGCTGG
CCTTTTGCTCACATGTTCTTTCCTGCGTTATCCCCTGATTCTGTGGATAACCGTGCGGCCGCCAATGAGG
AGAACTTCTAGTATATCTACATACCTAATATTATTGCCTTATTAAAAATGGAATCCCAACGATTACATCA
AAATCCACATTCTCTTCAAAATCAATTGTCCTGTACTTCCTTGTTCATGTGTGTTCAAAAACGTTATATT
TATAGGATAATTATACTCTATTTCTCAACAAGTAATTGGTTGTTTGGCCGAGCGGTCTAAGGCGCCTGAT
TCAAGAAATATCTTGACCGCAGTTAACTGTGGGAATACTCAGGTATCGTAAGATGCAAGAGTTCGAATCT
CTTAGCAACCATTATTTTTTTCCTCAACATAACGAGAACACACAGGGGCGCTATCGCACAGAATCAAATT
CGATGACTGGAAATTTTTTGTTAATTTCAGAGGTCGCCTGACGCATATACCTTTTTCAACTGAAAAATTG
GGAGAAAAAGGAAAGGTGAGAGCGCCGGAACCGGCTTTTCATATAGAATAGAGAAGCGTTCATGACTAAA
TGCTTGCATCACAATACTTGAAGTTGACAATATTATTTAAGGACCTATTGTTTTTTCCAATAGGTGGTTA
GCAATCGTCTTACTTTCTAACTTTTCTTACCTTTTACATTTCAGCAATATATATATATATATTTCAAGGA
TATACCATTCTACCCTGAATTCGCATCTAGACTGATGAGACGTGGTAGAGCCACAAACAGCCGGTACAAG
CAACGATCTCCAGGACCATCTGAATCATGCGCGGATGACACGAACTCACGACGGCGATCACAGACATTAA
CCCACAGTACAGACAC
Features (pLannotate 1.2.2; 10 found; start..end, strand, type, name):
     34..714     -  CDS            MFG1 (fragment): MFG1_YEAST - Experimental evidence at protein level: Swiss-Prot protein existence level 1. Transcriptional regulator with a general role in all morphogenetically distinct forms of filamentous growth, namely haploid invasive growth, biofilm formation, and diploid pseudohyphal growth. May control FLO11 gene expression as part of a promoter-bound complex with FLO8 and MSS1. From Saccharomyces cerevisiae (strain ATCC 204508 / S288c) (Baker's yeast).
   1039..1752    +  CDS            YPet: yellow fluorescent protein optimized for FRET with CyPet (Nguyen and Daugherty, 2005)
   1768..1955    +  terminator     ADH1 terminator: S. cerevisiae ADH1; transcription terminator for the S. cerevisiae alcohol dehydrogenase 1 (ADH1) gene
   2691..3785    +  CDS            LEU2: LEU3_YEAST - Experimental evidence at protein level: Swiss-Prot protein existence level 1. Catalyzes the oxidation of 3-carboxy-2-hydroxy-4- methylpentanoate (3-isopropylmalate) to 3-carboxy-4-methyl-2- oxopentanoate. The product decarboxylates to 4-methyl-2 oxopentanoate. From Saccharomyces cerevisiae (strain ATCC 204508 / S288c) (Baker's yeast).
   3993..4045    +  CDS            LEU2 (fragment): 3-isopropylmalate dehydrogenase, required for leucine biosynthesis; S. cerevisiae LEU2; yeast auxotrophic marker
   4407..4517    -  CDS            NFS1 (fragment): NFS1_YEAST - Also known as SPL1 From Saccharomyces cerevisiae (strain ATCC 204508 / S288c) (Baker's yeast).
   4557..5372    -  CDS            KanR: aminoglycoside phosphotransferase; aph(3')-Ia; confers resistance to kanamycin in bacteria or G418 (Geneticin®) in eukaryotes
   5597..6185    +  rep_origin     ori: high-copy-number ColE1/pMB1/pBR322/pUC origin of replication
   6318..6395    +  CDS            YO192_YEAST (fragment): Experimental evidence at protein level: Swiss-Prot protein existence level 1. From Saccharomyces cerevisiae (strain ATCC 204508 / S288c) (Baker's yeast).
   6535..6942    +  promoter       LEU2 promoter: S. cerevisiae LEU2
