[The description below was written by a language model from this plasmid's Addgene catalogue record and pLannotate feature annotations shown in this document.]
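Description:
pGYP7-Venus is a 7,086 bp yeast transcriptional reporter plasmid built on the pYTK143 backbone and catalogued as a bacterial and yeast expression vector. It is propagated in E. coli through a high-copy ColE1/pUC-type origin with kanamycin selection (KanR, aph(3')-Ia), and it is selected in Saccharomyces cerevisiae through the LEU2 auxotrophic marker. Neither feature table shows a yeast replication origin (no CEN/ARS or 2μ element). Alongside the complete LEU2 coding sequence there is a separate LEU2 promoter, a short extra LEU2 fragment and a fragment of NFS1. This arrangement would be consistent with homology arms for integration at the LEU2 locus, but the record does not state how the plasmid is maintained in yeast.

The payload is a single reporter cassette in which about 1,000 bp of the S. cerevisiae GYP7 promoter drives a yellow fluorescent protein, followed by the ADH1 transcription terminator. The upstream region is partly annotated as a reverse-strand fragment of MFG1, which most likely reflects genomic sequence carried along with the promoter segment rather than an intended coding element. The annotation software labels the fluorescent protein as YPet, whereas the depositor calls it Venus (YFP). The two are closely related YFP variants, so this is probably a nearest-match call by the software. The Addgene-sequenced and depositor-supplied records have the same length and list the same ten features, differing only in their start coordinate.

The plasmid serves as a reporter for Crz1, a yeast transcription factor, with fluorescence reading out activity of the Crz1-responsive GYP7 promoter. The associated study used optogenetic control to examine how different promoters interpret the dynamics of transcription factor nuclear translocation.
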