Addgene plasmid #133120: pGYP7-Venus
Purpose: Plasmid contains a reporter gene for Crz1. The 1000bp promoter of the gene pGYP7 driving a Venus.
Depositing lab: Hana El-Samad. Depositing organization: University of California, San Francisco (UCSF). Publication: Optogenetic Control Reveals Differential Promoter Interpretation of Transcription Factor Nuclear Translocation Dynamics. Chen SY, Osimiri LC, Chevalier M, Bugaj LJ, Nguyen TH, Greenstein RA, Ng AH, Stewart-Ornstein J, Neves LT, El-Samad H. Cell Syst. 2020 Sep 4. pii: S2405-4712(20)30293-3. doi: 10.1016/j.cels.2020.08.009. PubMed 32898473.
Backbone
  Vector backbone: pYTK143
  Total vector size (bp): 7086
  Vector type: Bacterial Expression, Yeast Expression
  Selectable markers: LEU2
Growth in bacteria
  Bacterial resistance: Kanamycin, 50 μg/mL
  Growth temperature: 37°C
  Growth strain: DH5alpha
  Copy number: Unknown
Gene/Insert
  Gene/Insert name: pGYP7-YFP
  Species: S. cerevisiae (budding yeast)
Terms and licenses: Academic/Nonprofit Terms; Industry Terms: Not Available to Industry
How to cite: pGYP7-Venus was a gift from Hana El-Samad (Addgene plasmid # 133120 ; http://n2t.net/addgene:133120 ; RRID:Addgene_133120)
